>Addgene plasmid #24288 | pAc-mCh-Tub | addgene partial sequence | sequence record 30196 | 24288 with mCherry-F
GGCGCCCTGAAGGGCGAGATCAAGCAGAGGCTGAAGCTGAAGGACGGCGGCCACTACGACGCTGAGGTCA
AGACCACCTACAAGGCCAAGAAGCCCGTGCAGCTGCCCGGCGCCTACAACGTCAACATCAAGTTGGACAC
CACCTCCCACAACGAGGACTACACCATCGTGGAACAGTACGAACGCGCCGAGGGCCGCCACTCCACCGGC
GGCATGGACGAGCTGTACAAGCACCGGTATACAAGTTTGTACAAAAAAGCAGGCTCCGCGGCCGCCCCCT
TCACCATGCGTGAATGTATCTCTATCCATGTTGGTCAGGCTGGTGTCCAGATTGGAAACGCCTGCTGGGA
GCTCTACTGCTTGGAGCACGGCATCCAGCCCGATGGCCAGATGCCGTCTGACAAGACCGTGGGCGGAGGT
GATGACTCGTTCAACACCTTCTTCAGCGAGACTGGAGCTGGCAAGCACGTGCCCCGCGCCGTGTTTGTGG
ATCTGGAACCCACTGTGGTCGATGAGGTCCGTACCGGAACCTACCGTCAGCTGTTCCACCCCGAGCAGCT
GATCACTGGTAAGGAGGATGCGGCCAACAACTACGCCCGTGGCCACTACACCATCGGCAAGGAGATCGTC
GATCTGGTTCTGGACAGGATCCGCAAGCTGGCCGATCAGTGCACCGGTCTGCANGGCTTCCTCATCTTCC
ACTCGTTCGGTGGAGGTACCGGCTCCGGCTTCACCTCGCTGCTGATGGAGCGTCTCTCCG
