[The description below was written by a language model from this plasmid's Addgene catalogue record.]
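Description:
pAc-mCh-Tub is an insect-cell expression plasmid that produces Drosophila melanogaster alpha-tubulin (alphaTub84B, CG1913) fused at its N terminus to the red fluorescent protein mCherry. It is built on the pAc-mCherryW backbone, a roughly 8 kb Gateway destination vector in which the mCherry coding sequence lies upstream of the recombination cassette, so that an incoming open reading frame is joined in frame behind the fluorescent tag. In bacteria it is maintained as a high-copy plasmid under ampicillin selection. The record does not explicitly state the promoter or list any selectable marker for insect cells. The "pAc" name suggests the Drosophila Actin5C promoter commonly used for constitutive expression in cultured fly cells, but this is an inference from the name rather than a recorded feature.

The insert of about 1.35 kb is the Tub84B cDNA. According to the depositor's comments, it was first cloned into a pENTR-D-TOPO entry vector and then moved into the destination backbone by an LR recombination reaction. The catalogue nonetheless lists the cloning method as restriction enzyme and gives AttR1 and AttR2 as the flanking sites. After LR recombination such sites would normally be converted to attB sites, and the record notes that their status is unknown.

The resulting mCherry–tubulin fusion incorporates into microtubules and serves as a live-cell marker of the microtubule cytoskeleton. The associated publication concerns the dynamics of myosin, microtubules and Kinesin-6 at the cortex during cytokinesis in Drosophila S2 cells. This indicates use for fluorescence imaging of spindle and cortical microtubules in S2 cells, typically alongside spectrally distinct tagged proteins.
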