Addgene plasmid #24288: pAc-mCh-Tub
Depositing lab: Ron Vale. Depositing organization: University of California, San Francisco (UCSF). Publication: Dynamics of myosin, microtubules, and Kinesin-6 at the cortex during cytokinesis in Drosophila S2 cells. Vale RD, Spudich JA, Griffis ER. J Cell Biol. 2009 Sep 7. 186(5):727-38. 10.1083/jcb.200902083 PubMed 19720876.
Backbone
  Vector backbone: pAc-mCherryW
  Backbone size w/o insert (bp): 7952
  Vector type: Insect Expression
Growth in bacteria
  Bacterial resistance: Ampicillin, 100 μg/mL
  Growth temperature: 37°C
  Growth strain: DH5alpha
  Copy number: High Copy
Gene/Insert
  Gene/Insert name: Alpha-Tubulin (alt names: Alpha-Tub84B; Alpha-Tubulin at 84B; CG1913)
  Species: D. melanogaster (fly)
  Insert size (bp): 1353
  GenBank ID: NM_057424
  Entrez Gene: alphaTub84B (a.k.a. Dmel_CG1913, 1t, ALPHA 84C, Alpha-Tubulin84B, BEST:LD32507, CG1913, DM1alpha, DTA1, Dmel\CG1913, T, TBA1_DROME, Talpha1, Tub, Tub 84B, Tub1C, Tuba84B, Tubalpha1, a-tub84B, a1t, aTub84B, alpha-Tub, alpha-Tub84B, alpha-tub, alpha-tub84B, alpha-tubulin, alpha-tubulin 84B, alpha1, alpha1t, alpha1tub, alpha1tub84B, alpha84B, alphaT, alphaTUB, alphaTUB84B, alphaTub, alphaTub1, alphaTub84, alphat-1, alphatub, alphatub84B, anon-EST:Liang-1.59, anon-EST:Liang-2.30, chr3R:2914276..2914416, clone 1.59, clone 2.30, l(3)84Bd, l(3)g3, ms(3)nc33, nc33, tub, tubA84B, tubalpha1, tubulin)
  Tag / fusion protein: mCherry (N terminal on backbone)
  Cloning method: Restriction Enzyme; 5′ cloning site AttR1 (unknown if destroyed); 3′ cloning site AttR2 (unknown if destroyed)
  Sequencing primers: 5′ RFP Fwd
Terms and licenses: Academic/Nonprofit Terms; Industry Terms: Not Available to Industry
Depositor comments: Tub84b cDNA was cloned, inserted into pENTR-D-Topo and the insert was transferred into pAC-mCherry-W using LR cloning.
How to cite: pAc-mCh-Tub was a gift from Ron Vale (Addgene plasmid # 24288 ; http://n2t.net/addgene:24288 ; RRID:Addgene_24288)
